LOCUS       Exported 8306 bp ds-DNA circular SYN 14-FEB-2022
DEFINITION  synthetic circular DNA
ACCESSION   .
VERSION     .
KEYWORDS    pAG426GPD-ccdB
SOURCE      synthetic DNA construct
  ORGANISM  synthetic DNA construct
REFERENCE   1 (bases 1 to 8306)
  TITLE     S cerevisiae Advanced Gateway Destination Vectors
REFERENCE   2 (bases 1 to 8306)
  AUTHORS   .
  TITLE     Direct Submission
  JOURNAL   Exported Feb 14, 2022 from SnapGene Server 1.1.58
            http://www.snapgene.com
FEATURES             Location/Qualifiers
     source          1..8306
                     /organism="synthetic DNA construct"
                     /mol_type="other DNA"
     protein_bind    246..293
                     /label=FRT
                     /bound_moiety="FLP recombinase from the Saccharomyces
                     cerevisiae 2u plasmid"
                     /note="FLP-mediated recombination occurs in the 8-bp core
                     sequence TCTAGAAA (Turan and Bode, 2011)."
     promoter        1283..1387
                     /gene="bla"
                     /label=AmpR promoter
     CDS             1388..2248
                     /codon_start=1
                     /gene="bla"
                     /product="beta-lactamase"
                     /label=AmpR
                     /note="confers resistance to ampicillin, carbenicillin, and
                     related antibiotics"
                     /translation="MSIQHFRVALIPFFAAFCLPVFAHPETLVKVKDAEDQLGARVGYI
                     ELDLNSGKILESFRPEERFPMMSTFKVLLCGAVLSRIDAGQEQLGRRIHYSQNDLVEYS
                     PVTEKHLTDGMTVRELCSAAITMSDNTAANLLLTTIGGPKELTAFLHNMGDHVTRLDRW
                     EPELNEAIPNDERDTTMPVAMATTLRKLLTGELLTLASRQQLIDWMEADKVAGPLLRSA
                     LPAGWFIADKSGAGERGSRGIIAALGPDGKPSRIVVIYTTGSQATMDERNRQIAEIGAS
                     LIKHW"
     primer_bind     complement(1606..1625)
                     /label=Amp-R
                     /note="Ampicillin resistance gene, reverse primer"
     rep_origin      2419..3007
                     /direction=RIGHT
                     /label=ori
                     /note="high-copy-number ColE1/pMB1/pBR322/pUC origin of
                     replication"
     primer_bind     2908..2927
                     /label=pBR322ori-F
                     /note="pBR322 origin, forward primer"
     primer_bind     3161..3178
                     /label=L4440
                     /note="L4440 vector, forward primer"
     protein_bind    3295..3316
                     /label=CAP binding site
                     /bound_moiety="E. coli catabolite activator protein"
                     /note="CAP binding activates transcription in the presence
                     of cAMP."
     promoter        3331..3361
                     /label=lac promoter
                     /note="promoter for the E. coli lac operon"
     protein_bind    3369..3385
                     /label=lac operator
                     /bound_moiety="lac repressor encoded by lacI"
                     /note="The lac repressor binds to the lac operator to
                     inhibit transcription in E. coli. This inhibition can be
                     relieved by adding lactose or
                     isopropyl-beta-D-thiogalactopyranoside (IPTG)."
     primer_bind     3374..3396
                     /label=M13/pUC Reverse
                     /note="In lacZ gene"
     primer_bind     3393..3409
                     /label=M13 rev
                     /note="common sequencing primer, one of multiple similar
                     variants"
     primer_bind     3393..3409
                     /label=M13 Reverse
                     /note="In lacZ gene. Also called M13-rev"
     primer_bind     3428..3448
                     /label=T3
                     /note="T3 promoter, forward primer"
     promoter        3430..3448
                     /label=T3 promoter
                     /note="promoter for bacteriophage T3 RNA polymerase"
     promoter        3473..4116
                     /gene="S. cerevisiae TDH3"
                     /label=GAP promoter
                     /note="promoter for glyceraldehyde-3-phosphate
                     dehydrogenase"
     primer_bind     4010..4033
                     /label=GPDpro-F
                     /note="S. cerevisiae GPD promoter, forward primer"
     primer_bind     4122..4138
                     /label=SK primer
                     /note="common sequencing primer, one of multiple similar
                     variants"
     primer_bind     4122..4138
                     /label=pBluescriptSK
                     /note="For pBluescript vector"
     protein_bind    4146..4270
                     /gene="mutant version of attR"
                     /label=attR1
                     /bound_moiety="LR Clonase(TM)"
                     /note="recombination site for the Gateway(R) LR reaction"
     promoter        4295..4325
                     /label=lac UV5 promoter
                     /note="E. coli lac promoter with an ""up"" mutation"
     CDS             4379..5038
                     /codon_start=1
                     /gene="cat"
                     /product="chloramphenicol acetyltransferase"
                     /label=CmR
                     /note="confers resistance to chloramphenicol"
                     /translation="MEKKITGYTTVDISQWHRKEHFEAFQSVAQCTYNQTVQLDITAFL
                     KTVKKNKHKFYPAFIHILARLMNAHPEFRMAMKDGELVIWDSVHPCYTVFHEQTETFSS
                     LWSEYHDDFRQFLHIYSQDVACYGENLAYFPKGFIENMFFVSANPWVSFTSFDLNVANM
                     DNFFAPVFTMGKYYTQGDKVLMPLAIQVHHAVCDGFHVGRMLNELQQYCDEWQGGA"
     primer_bind     complement(4445..4464)
                     /label=CAT-R
                     /note="Chloramphenicol resistance gene, reverse primer"
     CDS             5380..5685
                     /codon_start=1
                     /gene="ccdB"
                     /product="CcdB, a bacterial toxin that poisons DNA gyrase"
                     /label=ccdB
                     /note="Plasmids containing the ccdB gene cannot be
                     propagated in standard E. coli strains."
                     /translation="MQFKVYTYKRESRYRLFVDVQSDIIDTPGRRMVIPLASARLLSDK
                     VSRELYPVVHIGDESWRMMTTDMASVPVSVIGEEVADLSHRENDIKNAINLMFWGI"
     primer_bind     5564..5583
                     /label=ccdB-fwd
                     /note="ccdB gene, forward primer"
     protein_bind    complement(5726..5850)
                     /gene="mutant version of attR"
                     /label=attR2
                     /bound_moiety="LR Clonase(TM)"
                     /note="recombination site for the Gateway(R) LR reaction"
     primer_bind     complement(5883..5899)
                     /label=KS primer
                     /note="common sequencing primer, one of multiple similar
                     variants"
     primer_bind     complement(5884..5900)
                     /label=pBluescriptKS
                     /note="For pBluescript vector"
     terminator      5902..6149
                     /gene="S. cerevisiae CYC1"
                     /label=CYC1 terminator
                     /note="transcription terminator for CYC1"
     primer_bind     complement(5918..5936)
                     /label=CYC1
                     /note="CYC1 transcription termination signal, reverse
                     primer"
     primer_bind     complement(6167..6186)
                     /label=T7
                     /note="T7 promoter, forward primer"
     promoter        complement(6168..6186)
                     /label=T7 promoter
                     /note="promoter for bacteriophage T7 RNA polymerase"
     primer_bind     complement(6196..6213)
                     /label=M13 Forward
                     /note="In lacZ gene. Also called M13-F20 or M13 (-21)
                     Forward"
     primer_bind     complement(6196..6212)
                     /label=M13 fwd
                     /note="common sequencing primer, one of multiple similar
                     variants"
     primer_bind     complement(6205..6227)
                     /label=M13/pUC Forward
                     /note="In lacZ gene"
     rep_origin      6353..6808
                     /direction=RIGHT
                     /label=f1 ori
                     /note="f1 bacteriophage origin of replication; arrow
                     indicates direction of (+) strand synthesis"
     primer_bind     complement(6440..6459)
                     /label=F1ori-R
                     /note="F1 origin, reverse primer"
     primer_bind     6650..6671
                     /label=F1ori-F
                     /note="F1 origin, forward primer"
     CDS             complement(6939..7742)
                     /codon_start=1
                     /gene="S. cerevisiae URA3"
                     /product="orotidine-5'-phosphate decarboxylase, required
                     for uracil biosynthesis"
                     /label=URA3
                     /note="yeast auxotrophic marker, counterselectable with
                     5-fluoroorotic acid (5-FOA)"
                     /translation="MSKATYKERAATHPSPVAAKLFNIMHEKQTNLCASLDVRTTKELL
                     ELVEALGPKICLLKTHVDILTDFSMEGTVKPLKALSAKYNFLLFEDRKFADIGNTVKLQ
                     YSAGVYRIAEWADITNAHGVVGPGIVSGLKQAAEEVTKEPRGLLMLAELSCKGSLSTGE
                     YTKGTVDIAKSDKDFVIGFIAQRDMGGRDEGYDWLIMTPGVGLDDKGDALGQQYRTVDD
                     VVSTGSDIIIVGRGLFAKGRDAKVEGERYRKAGWEAYLRRCGQQN"
     promoter        complement(7743..7958)
                     /gene="S. cerevisiae URA3"
                     /label=URA3 promoter
     primer_bind     complement(7982..8001)
                     /label=pRS-marker
                     /note="pRS vectors, use to sequence yeast selectable
                     marker"
     primer_bind     8101..8123
                     /label=pGEX 3'
                     /note="pGEX vectors, reverse primer"
     primer_bind     complement(8161..8179)
                     /label=pBRforEco
                     /note="pBR322 vectors, upsteam of EcoRI site, forward
                     primer"
     rep_origin      8220..1256
                     /label=2u ori
                     /note="yeast 2u plasmid origin of replication"
ORIGIN
        1 gctgaaggaa gcatacgata ccccgcatgg aatgggataa tatcacagga ggtactagac
       61 tacctttcat cctacataaa tagacgcata taagtacgca tttaagcata aacacgcact
      121 atgccgttct tctcatgtat atatatatac aggcaacacg cagatatagg tgcgacgtga
      181 acagtgagct gtatgtgcgc agctcgcgtt gcattttcgg aagcgctcgt tttcggaaac
      241 gctttgaagt tcctattccg aagttcctat tctctagaaa gtataggaac ttcagagcgc
      301 ttttgaaaac caaaagcgct ctgaagacgc actttcaaaa aaccaaaaac gcaccggact
      361 gtaacgagct actaaaatat tgcgaatacc gcttccacaa acattgctca aaagtatctc
      421 tttgctatat atctctgtgc tatatcccta tataacctac ccatccacct ttcgctcctt
      481 gaacttgcat ctaaactcga cctctacatt ttttatgttt atctctagta ttactcttta
      541 gacaaaaaaa ttgtagtaag aactattcat agagtgaatc gaaaacaata cgaaaatgta
      601 aacatttcct atacgtagta tatagagaca aaatagaaga aaccgttcat aattttctga
      661 ccaatgaaga atcatcaacg ctatcacttt ctgttcacaa agtatgcgca atccacatcg
      721 gtatagaata taatcgggga tgcctttatc ttgaaaaaat gcacccgcag cttcgctagt
      781 aatcagtaaa cgcgggaagt ggagtcaggc tttttttatg gaagagaaaa tagacaccaa
      841 agtagccttc ttctaacctt aacggaccta cagtgcaaaa agttatcaag agactgcatt
      901 atagagcgca caaaggagaa aaaaagtaat ctaagatgct ttgttagaaa aatagcgctc
      961 tcgggatgca tttttgtaga acaaaaaaga agtatagatt ctttgttggt aaaatagcgc
     1021 tctcgcgttg catttctgtt ctgtaaaaat gcagctcaga ttctttgttt gaaaaattag
     1081 cgctctcgcg ttgcattttt gttttacaaa aatgaagcac agattcttcg ttggtaaaat
     1141 agcgctttcg cgttgcattt ctgttctgta aaaatgcagc tcagattctt tgtttgaaaa
     1201 attagcgctc tcgcgttgca tttttgttct acaaaatgaa gcacagatgc ttcgttcagg
     1261 tggcactttt cggggaaatg tgcgcggaac ccctatttgt ttatttttct aaatacattc
     1321 aaatatgtat ccgctcatga gacaataacc ctgataaatg cttcaataat attgaaaaag
     1381 gaagagtatg agtattcaac atttccgtgt cgcccttatt cccttttttg cggcattttg
     1441 ccttcctgtt tttgctcacc cagaaacgct ggtgaaagta aaagatgctg aagatcagtt
     1501 gggtgcacga gtgggttaca tcgaactgga tctcaacagc ggtaagatcc ttgagagttt
     1561 tcgccccgaa gaacgttttc caatgatgag cacttttaaa gttctgctat gtggcgcggt
     1621 attatcccgt attgacgccg ggcaagagca actcggtcgc cgcatacact attctcagaa
     1681 tgacttggtt gagtactcac cagtcacaga aaagcatctt acggatggca tgacagtaag
     1741 agaattatgc agtgctgcca taaccatgag tgataacact gcggccaact tacttctgac
     1801 aacgatcgga ggaccgaagg agctaaccgc ttttttgcac aacatggggg atcatgtaac
     1861 tcgccttgat cgttgggaac cggagctgaa tgaagccata ccaaacgacg agcgtgacac
     1921 cacgatgcct gtagcaatgg caacaacgtt gcgcaaacta ttaactggcg aactacttac
     1981 tctagcttcc cggcaacaat taatagactg gatggaggcg gataaagttg caggaccact
     2041 tctgcgctcg gcccttccgg ctggctggtt tattgctgat aaatctggag ccggtgagcg
     2101 tgggtctcgc ggtatcattg cagcactggg gccagatggt aagccctccc gtatcgtagt
     2161 tatctacacg acggggagtc aggcaactat ggatgaacga aatagacaga tcgctgagat
     2221 aggtgcctca ctgattaagc attggtaact gtcagaccaa gtttactcat atatacttta
     2281 gattgattta aaacttcatt tttaatttaa aaggatctag gtgaagatcc tttttgataa
     2341 tctcatgacc aaaatccctt aacgtgagtt ttcgttccac tgagcgtcag accccgtaga
     2401 aaagatcaaa ggatcttctt gagatccttt ttttctgcgc gtaatctgct gcttgcaaac
     2461 aaaaaaacca ccgctaccag cggtggtttg tttgccggat caagagctac caactctttt
     2521 tccgaaggta actggcttca gcagagcgca gataccaaat actgttcttc tagtgtagcc
     2581 gtagttaggc caccacttca agaactctgt agcaccgcct acatacctcg ctctgctaat
     2641 cctgttacca gtggctgctg ccagtggcga taagtcgtgt cttaccgggt tggactcaag
     2701 acgatagtta ccggataagg cgcagcggtc gggctgaacg gggggttcgt gcacacagcc
     2761 cagcttggag cgaacgacct acaccgaact gagataccta cagcgtgagc tatgagaaag
     2821 cgccacgctt cccgaaggga gaaaggcgga caggtatccg gtaagcggca gggtcggaac
     2881 aggagagcgc acgagggagc ttccaggggg aaacgcctgg tatctttata gtcctgtcgg
     2941 gtttcgccac ctctgacttg agcgtcgatt tttgtgatgc tcgtcagggg ggcggagcct
     3001 atggaaaaac gccagcaacg cggccttttt acggttcctg gccttttgct ggccttttgc
     3061 tcacatgttc tttcctgcgt tatcccctga ttctgtggat aaccgtatta ccgcctttga
     3121 gtgagctgat accgctcgcc gcagccgaac gaccgagcgc agcgagtcag tgagcgagga
     3181 agcggaagag cgcccaatac gcaaaccgcc tctccccgcg cgttggccga ttcattaatg
     3241 cagctggcac gacaggtttc ccgactggaa agcgggcagt gagcgcaacg caattaatgt
     3301 gagttagctc actcattagg caccccaggc tttacacttt atgcttccgg ctcgtatgtt
     3361 gtgtggaatt gtgagcggat aacaatttca cacaggaaac agctatgacc atgattacgc
     3421 caagcgcgca attaaccctc actaaaggga acaaaagctg gagctcagtt tatcattatc
     3481 aatactcgcc atttcaaaga atacgtaaat aattaatagt agtgattttc ctaactttat
     3541 ttagtcaaaa aattagcctt ttaattctgc tgtaacccgt acatgcccaa aatagggggc
     3601 gggttacaca gaatatataa catcgtaggt gtctgggtga acagtttatt cctggcatcc
     3661 actaaatata atggagcccg ctttttaagc tggcatccag aaaaaaaaag aatcccagca
     3721 ccaaaatatt gttttcttca ccaaccatca gttcataggt ccattctctt agcgcaacta
     3781 cagagaacag gggcacaaac aggcaaaaaa cgggcacaac ctcaatggag tgatgcaacc
     3841 tgcctggagt aaatgatgac acaaggcaat tgacccacgc atgtatctat ctcattttct
     3901 tacaccttct attaccttct gctctctctg atttggaaaa agctgaaaaa aaaggttgaa
     3961 accagttccc tgaaattatt cccctacttg actaataagt atataaagac ggtaggtatt
     4021 gattgtaatt ctgtaaatct atttcttaaa cttcttaaat tctactttta tagttagtct
     4081 tttttttagt tttaaaacac cagaacttag tttcgacgga ttctagaact agtggatccc
     4141 ccatcacaag tttgtacaaa aaagctgaac gagaaacgta aaatgatata aatatcaata
     4201 tattaaatta gattttgcat aaaaaacaga ctacataata ctgtaaaaca caacatatcc
     4261 agtcactatg gcggccgcat taggcacccc aggctttaca ctttatgctt ccggctcgta
     4321 taatgtgtgg attttgagtt aggatccgtc gagattttca ggagctaagg aagctaaaat
     4381 ggagaaaaaa atcactggat ataccaccgt tgatatatcc caatggcatc gtaaagaaca
     4441 ttttgaggca tttcagtcag ttgctcaatg tacctataac cagaccgttc agctggatat
     4501 tacggccttt ttaaagaccg taaagaaaaa taagcacaag ttttatccgg cctttattca
     4561 cattcttgcc cgcctgatga atgctcatcc ggaattccgt atggcaatga aagacggtga
     4621 gctggtgata tgggatagtg ttcacccttg ttacaccgtt ttccatgagc aaactgaaac
     4681 gttttcatcg ctctggagtg aataccacga cgatttccgg cagtttctac acatatattc
     4741 gcaagatgtg gcgtgttacg gtgaaaacct ggcctatttc cctaaagggt ttattgagaa
     4801 tatgtttttc gtctcagcca atccctgggt gagtttcacc agttttgatt taaacgtggc
     4861 caatatggac aacttcttcg cccccgtttt caccatgggc aaatattata cgcaaggcga
     4921 caaggtgctg atgccgctgg cgattcaggt tcatcatgcc gtttgtgatg gcttccatgt
     4981 cggcagaatg cttaatgaat tacaacagta ctgcgatgag tggcagggcg gggcgtaaac
     5041 gcgtggatcc ggcttactaa aagccagata acagtatgcg tatttgcgcg ctgatttttg
     5101 cggtataaga atatatactg atatgtatac ccgaagtatg tcaaaaagag gtatgctatg
     5161 aagcagcgta ttacagtgac agttgacagc gacagctatc agttgctcaa ggcatatatg
     5221 atgtcaatat ctccggtctg gtaagcacaa ccatgcagaa tgaagcccgt cgtctgcgtg
     5281 ccgaacgctg gaaagcggaa aatcaggaag ggatggctga ggtcgcccgg tttattgaaa
     5341 tgaacggctc ttttgctgac gagaacaggg gctggtgaaa tgcagtttaa ggtttacacc
     5401 tataaaagag agagccgtta tcgtctgttt gtggatgtac agagtgatat tattgacacg
     5461 cccgggcgac ggatggtgat ccccctggcc agtgcacgtc tgctgtcaga taaagtctcc
     5521 cgtgaacttt acccggtggt gcatatcggg gatgaaagct ggcgcatgat gaccaccgat
     5581 atggccagtg tgccggtctc cgttatcggg gaagaagtgg ctgatctcag ccaccgcgaa
     5641 aatgacatca aaaacgccat taacctgatg ttctggggaa tataaatgtc aggctccctt
     5701 atacacagcc agtctgcagg tcgaccatag tgactggata tgttgtgttt tacagtatta
     5761 tgtagtctgt tttttatgca aaatctaatt taatatattg atatttatat cattttacgt
     5821 ttctcgttca gctttcttgt acaaagtggt gatgggctgc aggaattcga tatcaagctt
     5881 atcgataccg tcgacctcga gtcatgtaat tagttatgtc acgcttacat tcacgccctc
     5941 cccccacatc cgctctaacc gaaaaggaag gagttagaca acctgaagtc taggtcccta
     6001 tttatttttt tatagttatg ttagtattaa gaacgttatt tatatttcaa atttttcttt
     6061 tttttctgta cagacgcgtg tacgcatgta acattatact gaaaaccttg cttgagaagg
     6121 ttttgggacg ctcgaaggct ttaatttgcg gccggtaccc aattcgccct atagtgagtc
     6181 gtattacgcg cgctcactgg ccgtcgtttt acaacgtcgt gactgggaaa accctggcgt
     6241 tacccaactt aatcgccttg cagcacatcc ccctttcgcc agctggcgta atagcgaaga
     6301 ggcccgcacc gatcgccctt cccaacagtt gcgcagcctg aatggcgaat ggnnnnnnnn
     6361 nnnnnnnnnn nnnnnnnnnn nnnnnnnnnn nnnnnnnnnn nnnnnnnnnn nnnnnnnnnn
     6421 nnnnnnnnnn nnnnnnnnnn nnnnnnnnnn nnnnnnnnnn nnnnnnnnnn nnnnnncnnn
     6481 nnnnnnnnnn nnnnnnnnnn nnnnnnnnnn nnnnnnnnnn nnnnnnnnnn nnnnnnnnnn
     6541 nnnnnnnnnn nnnnnnnnnn nnnnnnnnan nnnnnnnnnn nnnnnnnnnn nnnnnnnnnn
     6601 nnnnnnnnnn nnnnnnnncc tttgacgttg gagtccacgt tctttaatag tggactcttg
     6661 ttccaaactg gaacaacact caaccctatc tcggtctatt cttttgattt ataagggatt
     6721 ttgccgattt cggcctattg gttaaaaaat gagctgattt aacaaaaatt taacgcgaat
     6781 tttaacaaaa tattaacgct tacaatttcc tgatgcggta ttttctcctt acgcatctgt
     6841 gcggtatttc acaccgcata gggtaataac tgatataatt aaattgaagc tctaatttgt
     6901 gagtttagta tacatgcatt tacttataat acagtttttt agttttgctg gccgcatctt
     6961 ctcaaatatg cttcccagcc tgcttttctg taacgttcac cctctacctt agcatccctt
     7021 ccctttgcaa atagtcctct tccaacaata ataatgtcag atcctgtaga gaccacatca
     7081 tccacggttc tatactgttg acccaatgcg tctcccttgt catctaaacc cacaccgggt
     7141 gtcataatca accaatcgta accttcatct cttccaccca tgtctctttg agcaataaag
     7201 ccgataacaa aatctttgtc gctcttcgca atgtcaacag tacccttagt atattctcca
     7261 gtagataggg agcccttgca tgacaattct gctaacatca aaaggcctct aggttccttt
     7321 gttacttctt ctgccgcctg cttcaaaccg ctaacaatac ctgggcccac cacaccgtgt
     7381 gcattcgtaa tgtctgccca ttctgctatt ctgtatacac ccgcagagta ctgcaatttg
     7441 actgtattac caatgtcagc aaattttctg tcttcgaaga gtaaaaaatt gtacttggcg
     7501 gataatgcct ttagcggctt aactgtgccc tccatggaaa aatcagtcaa gatatccaca
     7561 tgtgttttta gtaaacaaat tttgggacct aatgcttcaa ctaactccag taattccttg
     7621 gtggtacgaa catccaatga agcacacaag tttgtttgct tttcgtgcat gatattaaat
     7681 agcttggcag caacaggact aggatgagta gcagcacgtt ccttatatgt agctttcgac
     7741 atgatttatc ttcgtttcct gcaggttttt gttctgtgca gttgggttaa gaatactggg
     7801 caatttcatg tttcttcaac actacatatg cgtatatata ccaatctaag tctgtgctcc
     7861 ttccttcgtt cttccttctg ttcggagatt accgaatcaa aaaaatttca aggaaaccga
     7921 aatcaaaaaa aagaataaaa aaaaaatgat gaattgaaaa ggtggtatgg tgcactctca
     7981 gtacaatctg ctctgatgcc gcatagttaa gccagccccg acacccgcca acacccgctg
     8041 acgcgccctg acgggcttgt ctgctcccgg catccgctta cagacaagct gtgaccgtct
     8101 ccgggagctg catgtgtcag aggttttcac cgtcatcacc gaaacgcgcg agacgaaagg
     8161 gcctcgtgat acgcctattt ttataggtta atgtcatgat aataatggtt tcttagtatg
     8221 atccaatatc aaaggaaatg atagcattga aggatgagac taatccaatt gaggagtggc
     8281 agcatataga acagctaaag ggtagt
//
