[The description below was written by a language model from this plasmid's Addgene catalogue record and the feature table of its GenBank file.]
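Description:
pAG426GPD-ccdB is an empty Gateway destination vector for protein expression in Saccharomyces cerevisiae, built on the pRS426 backbone and recorded as an 8.3 kb circular shuttle plasmid. In yeast it is maintained episomally through the 2μ origin of replication (which includes the native FRT site recognised by FLP recombinase), and it is selected by complementation of uracil auxotrophy with the URA3 marker, which can also be counterselected with 5-FOA. In E. coli it replicates from a high-copy ColE1/pUC-type origin and carries the beta-lactamase gene for ampicillin resistance. An f1 origin and the lac, T3 and T7 promoter remnants of the pBluescript-derived polylinker region are also present.

The expression unit consists of the constitutive TDH3 (GPD/GAP) promoter and the CYC1 transcription terminator flanking a Gateway cassette. That cassette is bounded by attR1 and attR2 and contains a chloramphenicol acetyltransferase gene driven by a lac UV5 promoter together with ccdB, which encodes a gyrase-poisoning toxin. Because of ccdB, the unrecombined vector can only be propagated in ccdB-tolerant bacterial strains, with chloramphenicol and ampicillin as the selection. In an LR recombination reaction with an attL-flanked entry clone, the CmR-ccdB segment is exchanged for the gene of interest. This places the gene between the GPD promoter and CYC1 terminator, and loss of the toxin allows recombinants to be recovered in standard E. coli.

No epitope tag or fluorescent protein is annotated next to the att sites, so inserts are expected to be expressed untagged. The plasmid belongs to a suite of yeast Gateway vectors designed for high-throughput genetic analysis, and it serves as the 2μ, URA3-selected, constitutive-expression member of that set. The depositor notes that the full sequence is provided as a reference only and may not match the physical plasmid exactly.
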