Addgene plasmid #14156: pAG426GPD-ccdB
Purpose: (Empty Backbone)
Depositing lab: Susan Lindquist. Depositing organization: Whitehead Institute for Biomedical Research. Publication: A suite of Gateway cloning vectors for high-throughput genetic analysis in Saccharomyces cerevisiae. Alberti S, Gitler AD, Lindquist S. Yeast. 2007 Oct . 24(10):913-9. 10.1002/yea.1502 PubMed 17583893.
Backbone
  Vector backbone: pRS426
  Vector type: Yeast Expression ; Gateway Destination
  Selectable markers: URA3
Growth in bacteria
  Bacterial resistance: Chloramphenicol and Ampicillin, 25 & 100 μg/mL
  Growth temperature: 37°C
  Growth strain: ccdB Survival
  Growth instructions: DB3.1, ccdB Survival
  Copy number: Unknown
Gene/Insert
  Gene/Insert name: None
  Cloning method: Gateway Cloning
  Sequencing primers: 5′ GPDPro_F
Terms and licenses: Academic/Nonprofit Terms; Industry Terms: Not Available to Industry
Depositor comments: Type of plasmid: 2-micron. This plasmid contains the Gateway technology from Invitrogen; Invitrogen requires purchasing of Gateway Clonase for carrying out the Gateway recombinational cloning reaction http://www.invitrogen.com Please note that the full plasmid sequence is provided as a reference only, and may not match the exact sequence of the plasmid.
How to cite: pAG426GPD-ccdB was a gift from Susan Lindquist (Addgene plasmid # 14156 ; http://n2t.net/addgene:14156 ; RRID:Addgene_14156)
