>Addgene plasmid #14156 | pAG426GPD-ccdB | addgene partial sequence | sequence record 20433 | 14156 with pRS_marker
TTTCATTCATCATTTTTTTTTTATTCTTTTTTTTGATTTCGGTTTCCTTGAAATTTTTTTGATTCGGTAA
TCTCCGAACAGAAGGAAGAACGAAGGAAGGAGCACAGACTTAGATTGGTATATATACGCATATGTAGTGT
TGAAGAAACATGAAATTGCCCAGTATTCTTAACCCAACTGCACAGAACAAAAACCTGCAGGAAACGAAGA
TAAATCATGTCGAAAGCTACATATAAGGAACGTGCTGCTACTCATCCTAGTCCTGTTGCTGCCAAGCTAT
TTAATATCATGCACGAAAAGCAAACAAACTTGTGTGCTTCATTGGATGTTCGTACCACCAAGGAATTACT
GGAGTTAGTTGAAGCATTAGGTCCCAAAATTTGTTTACTAAAAACACATGTGGATATCTTGACTGATTTT
TCCATGGAGGGCACAGTTAAGCCGCTAAAGGCATTATCCGCCAAGTACAATTTTTTACTCTTCGAAGACA
GAAAATTTGCTGACATTGGTAATACAGTCAAATTGCAGTACTCTGCGGGTGTATACAGAATAGCAGAATG
GGCAGACATTACGAATGCACACGGTGTGGTGGGCCCAGGTATTGTTAGCGGTTTGAAGCAGGCGGCAGAA
GAAGTAACAAAGGAACCTAGAGGCCTTATGATGTTAGCAGAATTGTCATGCAAGGGCTCCCTATCTACT
