>Addgene plasmid #14156 | pAG426GPD-ccdB | addgene partial sequence | sequence record 20434 | 14156 with GW5
TAAAGTGTAAAGCCTGGGGGTGCCTAATGCGGCCGCCATAGTGACTGGATATGTTGTGTTTTACAGTATT
ATGTAGTCTGTTTTTTATGCAAAATCTAATTTAATATATTGATATTTATATCATTTTACGTTTCTCGTTC
AGCTTTTTTGTACAAACTTGTGATGGGGGATCCACTAGTTCTAGAATCCGTCGAAACTAAGTTCTGGTGT
TTTAAAACTAAAAAAAAGACTAACTATAAAAGTAGAATTTAAGAAGTTTAAGAAATAGATTTACAGAATT
ACAATCAATACCTACCGTCTTTATATACTTATTAGTCAAGTAGGGGAATAATTTCAGGGAACTGGTTTCA
ACCTTTTTTTTCAGCTTTTTCCAAATCAGAGAGAGCAGAAGGTAATAGAAGGTGTAAGAAAATGAGATAG
ATACATGCGTGGGTCAATTGCCTTGTGTCATCATTTACTCCAGGCAGGTTGCATCACTCCATTGAGGTTG
TGCCCGTTTTTTGCCTGTTTGTGCCCCTGTTCTCTGTAGTTGCGCTAAGAGAATGGACCTATGAACTGAT
GGTTGGTGAAGAAAACAATATTTTGGTGCTGGGATTCTTTTTTTTTCTGGATGCCAGCTTAAAAAGCGGG
CTCCATTATATTTAGTGGATGCCAG
