>Addgene plasmid #14156 | pAG426GPD-ccdB | addgene partial sequence | sequence record 20435 | 14156 with GW3
TCGGGGAAGAGTGGCTGATCTCAGCCACCGCGAAAATGACATCAAAAACGCCATTAACCTGATGTTCTGG
GGAATATAAATGTCAGGCTCCCTTATACACAGCCAGTCTGCAGGTCGACCATAGTGACTGGATATGTTGT
GTTTTACAGTATTATGTAGTCTGTTTTTTATGCAAAATCTAATTTAATATATTGATATTTATATCATTTT
ACGTTTCTCGTTCAGCTTTCTTGTACAAAGTGGTGATGGGCTGCAGGAATTCGATATCAAGCTTATCGAT
ACCGTCGACCTCGAGTCATGTAATTAGTTATGTCACGCTTACATTCACGCCCTCCCCCCACATCCGCTCT
AACCGAAAAGGAAGGAGTTAGACAACCTGAAGTCTAGGTCCCTATTTATTTTTTTATAGTTATGTTAGTA
TTAAGAACGTTATTTATATTTCAAATTTTTCTTTTTTTTCTGTACAGACGCGTGTACGCATGTAACATTA
TACTGAAAACCTTGCTTGAGAAGGTTTTGGGACGCTCGAAGGCTTTAATTTGCGGCCGGTACCCAATTCG
CCCTATAGTGAGTCGTATTACGCGCGCTCACTGGCCGTCGTTTTACAACGTCGTGACTGGGAAAACCCTG
GCGTTACCCAACTTAATCGCCTTGCAGCACATCCCCCTTTCGCCAGCTGGCGTAATAGCGAAGAGGCCCG
CACCGATCGCCCTTCCCAACAGTTG
