>Addgene plasmid #14156 | pAG426GPD-ccdB | addgene partial sequence | sequence record 127227 | pGEX3 5'-CCGGGAGCTGCATGTGTCAGAGG-3'
CGTTGCATTTTCGGAAGCGCTCGTTTTCGGAAACGCTTTGAAGTTCCTATTCCGAAGTTCCTATTCTCTA
GAAAGTATAGGAACTTCAGAGCGCTTTTGAAAACCAAAAGCGCTCTGAAGACGCACTTTCAAAAAACCAA
AAACGCACCGGACTGTAACGAGCTACTAAAATATTGCGAATACCGCTTCCACAAACATTGCTCAAAAGTA
TCTCTTTGCTATATATCTCTGTGCTATATCCCTATATAACCTACCCATCCACCTTTCGCTCCTTGAACTT
GCATCTAAACTCGACCTCTACATTTTTTATGTTTATCTCTAGTATTACTCTTTAGACAAAAAAATTGTAG
TAAGAACTATTCATAGAGTGAATCGAAAACAATAC
